Addgene plasmid #223771: pGenlenti_ATG13-WT
Purpose: Stable expression of protein in mammalian cell culture, rescue experiments
Depositing lab: Sascha Martens. Depositing organization: University of Vienna. Publication: Reconstitution of BNIP3/NIX-mitophagy initiation reveals hierarchical flexibility of the autophagy machinery. Adriaenssens E, Schaar S, Cook ASI, Stuke JFM, Sawa-Makarska J, Nguyen TN, Ren X, Schuschnig M, Romanov J, Khuu G, Uoselis L, Lazarou M, Hummer G, Hurley JH, Martens S. Nat Cell Biol. 2025 Jul 25. doi: 10.1038/s41556-025-01712-y. PubMed 40715440.
Backbone
  Vector backbone: pGenLenti
  Vector type: Lentiviral
  Selectable markers: Puromycin
Growth in bacteria
  Bacterial resistance: Ampicillin, 100 μg/mL
  Growth temperature: 37°C
  Growth strain: NEB Stable
  Copy number: Unknown
Gene/Insert
  Gene/Insert name: ATG13
  Species: H. sapiens (human)
  Entrez Gene: ATG13 (a.k.a. KIAA0652, PARATARG8)
  Cloning method: Gibson Cloning
Terms and licenses: Academic/Nonprofit Terms; Industry Terms: Not Available to Industry
Depositor comments: Internal #: SMc2404 . Please visit https://doi.org/10.1101/2024.08.28.609967 for bioRxiv preprint.
How to cite: pGenlenti_ATG13-WT was a gift from Sascha Martens (Addgene plasmid # 223771 ; http://n2t.net/addgene:223771 ; RRID:Addgene_223771)
