[The description below was written by a language model from this plasmid's Addgene catalogue record and pLannotate feature annotations shown in this document.]
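Description:
pGenlenti_ATG13-WT is a 9.2 kb HIV-1-based lentiviral transfer plasmid built on the pGenLenti backbone for stable expression of wild-type human ATG13 in mammalian cells. It is propagated in E. coli through a high-copy ColE1/pUC-type origin and an ampicillin resistance gene (β-lactamase with its own promoter). A recombination-deficient strain is listed for growth, which is typical for plasmids carrying repeated LTR sequences. Upstream of the viral cassette, a CMV enhancer/promoter is fused to a truncated 5' LTR, an arrangement that usually drives Tat-independent transcription of the viral genomic RNA in packaging cells. The Ψ packaging signal with a partial gag sequence, the Rev response element and the cPPT/CTS follow. These support encapsidation, Rev-dependent nuclear export and efficient transduction. The cassette ends in a second truncated LTR, preceded by a region annotated as a nef fragment.

The payload is driven by an internal CMV enhancer/promoter, with a T7 promoter just before the coding sequence. The ATG13 open reading frame, inserted by Gibson cloning, encodes an autophagy factor that acts in the ULK1–ATG13–RB1CC1 complex and is needed for autophagosome formation and mitophagy. Just downstream, the annotation detects a short fragment matching a FLAG epitope, which suggests a possible C-terminal tag, although the catalogue entry does not list one. An EMCV IRES then links the puromycin N-acetyltransferase gene to the same transcript, so puromycin selection enriches for cells that express the ATG13 message. A WPRE enhances transcript stability and expression. According to the record, the construct is used for stable protein expression in mammalian cell culture and for rescue experiments. The associated study concerns BNIP3/NIX-mediated mitophagy initiation.
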