Features (pLannotate 1.2.2; 24 found; start..end, strand, type, name):
     31..83      -  misc_feature   bom (fragment): basis of mobility region from pBR322
    237..616     +  enhancer       CMV enhancer: human cytomegalovirus immediate early enhancer
    617..816     +  promoter       CMV promoter: human cytomegalovirus (CMV) immediate early promoter
    834..1014    +  LTR            5' LTR (truncated): truncated 5' long terminal repeat (LTR) from HIV-1
   1061..1186    +  misc_feature   HIV-1 Ψ: packaging signal of human immunodeficiency virus type 1
   1170..1508    +  CDS            HIV-1 gag (fragment): gag protein from human immunodeficiency virus 1; gag
   1683..1916    +  misc_feature   RRE: The Rev response element (RRE) of HIV-1 allows for Rev-dependent mRNA export from the nucleus to the cytoplasm.
   2293..2393    +  CDS            Rev (fragment): human immunodeficiency virus 1 (HIV-1) Rev protein; rev; enhances nuclear export of unspliced and incompletely spliced viral mRNAs
   2443..2560    +  misc_feature   cPPT/CTS: central polypurine tract and central termination sequence of HIV-1
   2643..3022    +  enhancer       CMV enhancer: human cytomegalovirus immediate early enhancer
   3024..3223    +  promoter       CMV promoter: human cytomegalovirus (CMV) immediate early promoter
   3252..3270    +  promoter       T7 promoter: promoter for bacteriophage T7 RNA polymerase
   3298..4848    +  CDS            ATG13: ATG13_HUMAN - Also known as KIAA0652. Experimental evidence at protein level: Swiss-Prot protein existence level 1. Autophagy factor required for autophagosome formation and mitophagy. Target of the TOR kinase signaling pathway that regulates autophagy through the control of the phosphorylation status of ATG13 and ULK1, and the regulation of the ATG13-ULK1-RB1CC1 complex. Through its regulation of ULK1 activity, plays a role in the regulation of the kinase activity of mTORC1 and cell proliferation. From Homo sapiens (Human).
   4882..4906    +  CDS            3xFLAG (fragment): three tandem FLAG® epitope tags
   5050..5512    +  misc_feature   IRES: internal ribosome entry site (IRES) of the encephalomyocarditis virus (EMCV)
   5514..6113    +  CDS            PuroR: puromycin N-acetyltransferase; pac from Streptomyces alboniger; confers resistance to puromycin
   6146..6169    +  misc_feature   MCS (fragment): pBluescript multiple cloning site
   6169..6757    +  misc_feature   WPRE: woodchuck hepatitis virus posttranscriptional regulatory element
   6758..6777    +  misc_feature   MCS (fragment): pBluescript multiple cloning site
   6779..7279    +  CDS            nef (fragment): NEF_HV1LA - Experimental evidence at protein level: Swiss-Prot protein existence level 1. Extracellular Nef protein targets CD4(+) T-lymphocytes for apoptosis by interacting with CXCR4 surface receptors. From Human immunodeficiency virus type 1 group M subtype B (isolate Lai) (HIV-1).
   7286..7466    +  LTR            5' LTR (truncated): truncated 5' long terminal repeat (LTR) from HIV-1
   7528..8116    -  rep_origin     ori: high-copy-number ColE1/pMB1/pBR322/pUC origin of replication
   8193..9053    -  CDS            AmpR: β-lactamase; bla; confers resistance to ampicillin, carbenicillin, and related antibiotics
   9054..9158    -  promoter       AmpR promoter: bla
>Addgene plasmid #223771 | pGenlenti_ATG13-WT | addgene full sequence | sequence record 462157 | Addgene NGS Result
GTCGACGGATCGGGAGATCTCCCGATCCCCTATGGTGCACTCTCAGTACAATCTGCTCTGATGCCGCATA
GTTAAGCCAGTATCTGCTCCCTGCTTGTGTGTTGGAGGTCGCTGAGTAGTGCGCGAGCAAAATTTAAGCT
ACAACAAGGCAAGGCTTGACCGACAATTGCATGAAGAATCTGCTTAGGGTTAGGCGTTTTGCGCTGCTTC
GCGATGTACGGGCCAGATATCGCGTTGACATTGATTATTGACTAGTTATTAATAGTAATCAATTACGGGG
TCATTAGTTCATAGCCCATATATGGAGTTCCGCGTTACATAACTTACGGTAAATGGCCCGCCTGGCTGAC
CGCCCAACGACCCCCGCCCATTGACGTCAATAATGACGTATGTTCCCATAGTAACGCCAATAGGGACTTT
CCATTGACGTCAATGGGTGGAGTATTTACGGTAAACTGCCCACTTGGCAGTACATCAAGTGTATCATATG
CCAAGTACGCCCCCTATTGACGTCAATGACGGTAAATGGCCCGCCTGGCATTATGCCCAGTACATGACCT
TATGGGACTTTCCTACTTGGCAGTACATCTACGTATTAGTCATCGCTATTACCATGGTGATGCGGTTTTG
GCAGTACATCAATGGGCGTGGATAGCGGTTTGACTCACGGGGATTTCCAAGTCTCCACCCCATTGACGTC
AATGGGAGTTTGTTTTGGCACCAAAATCAACGGGACTTTCCAAAATGTCGTAACAACTCCGCCCCATTGA
CGCAAATGGGCGGTAGGCGTGTACGGTGGGAGGTCTATATAAGCAGCGCGTTTTGCCTGTACTGGGTCTC
TCTGGTTAGACCAGATCTGAGCCTGGGAGCTCTCTGGCTAACTAGGGAACCCACTGCTTAAGCCTCAATA
AAGCTTGCCTTGAGTGCTTCAAGTAGTGTGTGCCCGTCTGTTGTGTGACTCTGGTAACTAGAGATCCCTC
AGACCCTTTTAGTCAGTGTGGAAAATCTCTAGCAGTGGCGCCCGAACAGGGACTTGAAAGCGAAAGGGAA
ACCAGAGGAGCTCTCTCGACGCAGGACTCGGCTTGCTGAAGCGCGCACGGCAAGAGGCGAGGGGCGGCGA
CTGGTGAGTACGCCAAAAATTTTGACTAGCGGAGGCTAGAAGGAGAGAGATGGGTGCGAGAGCGTCAGTA
TTAAGCGGGGGAGAATTAGATCGCGATGGGAAAAAATTCGGTTAAGGCCAGGGGGAAAGAAAAAATATAA
ATTAAAACATATAGTATGGGCAAGCAGGGAGCTAGAACGATTCGCAGTTAATCCTGGCCTGTTAGAAACA
TCAGAAGGCTGTAGACAAATACTGGGACAGCTACAACCATCCCTTCAGACAGGATCAGAAGAACTTAGAT
CATTATATAATACAGTAGCAACCCTCTATTGTGTGCATCAAAGGATAGAGATAAAAGACACCAAGGAAGC
TTTAGACAAGATAGAGGAAGAGCAAAACAAAAGTAAGACCACCGCACAGCAAGCGGCCGGCCGCTGATCT
TCAGACCTGGAGGAGGAGATATGAGGGACAATTGGAGAAGTGAATTATATAAATATAAAGTAGTAAAAAT
TGAACCATTAGGAGTAGCACCCACCAAGGCAAAGAGAAGAGTGGTGCAGAGAGAAAAAAGAGCAGTGGGA
ATAGGAGCTTTGTTCCTTGGGTTCTTGGGAGCAGCAGGAAGCACTATGGGCGCAGCGTCAATGACGCTGA
CGGTACAGGCCAGACAATTATTGTCTGGTATAGTGCAGCAGCAGAACAATTTGCTGAGGGCTATTGAGGC
GCAACAGCATCTGTTGCAACTCACAGTCTGGGGCATCAAGCAGCTCCAGGCAAGAATCCTGGCTGTGGAA
AGATACCTAAAGGATCAACAGCTCCTGGGGATTTGGGGTTGCTCTGGAAAACTCATTTGCACCACTGCTG
TGCCTTGGAATGCTAGTTGGAGTAATAAATCTCTGGAACAGATTTGGAATCACACGACCTGGATGGAGTG
GGACAGAGAAATTAACAATTACACAAGCTTAATACACTCCTTAATTGAAGAATCGCAAAACCAGCAAGAA
AAGAATGAACAAGAATTATTGGAATTAGATAAATGGGCAAGTTTGTGGAATTGGTTTAACATAACAAATT
GGCTGTGGTATATAAAATTATTCATAATGATAGTAGGAGGCTTGGTAGGTTTAAGAATAGTTTTTGCTGT
ACTTTCTATAGTGAATAGAGTTAGGCAGGGATATTCACCATTATCGTTTCAGACCCACCTCCCAACCCCG
AGGGGACCCGACAGGCCCGAAGGAATAGAAGAAGAAGGTGGAGAGAGAGACAGAGACAGATCCATTCGAT
TAGTGAACGGATCGGCACTGCGTGCGCCAATTCTGCAGACAAATGGCAGTATTCATCCACAATTTTAAAA
GAAAAGGGGGGATTGGGGGGTACAGTGCAGGGGAAAGAATAGTAGACATAATAGCAACAGACATACAAAC
TAAAGAATTACAAAAACAAATTACAAAAATTCAAAATTTTCGGGTTTATTACAGGGACAGCAGAGATCCA
GTTTGGTTAGTACCGGGCCCGCTCTAGACATGTCCAATATGACCGCCATGTTGACATTGATTATTGACTA
GTTATTAATAGTAATCAATTACGGGGTCATTAGTTCATAGCCCATATATGGAGTTCCGCGTTACATAACT
TACGGTAAATGGCCCGCCTGGCTGACCGCCCAACGACCCCCGCCCATTGACGTCAATAATGACGTATGTT
CCCATAGTAACGCCAATAGGGACTTTCCATTGACGTCAATGGGTGGAGTATTTACGGTAAACTGCCCACT
TGGCAGTACATCAAGTGTATCATATGCCAAGTCCGCCCCCTATTGACGTCAATGACGGTAAATGGCCCGC
CTGGCATTATGCCCAGTACATGACCTTACGGGACTTTCCTACTTGGCAGTACATCTACGTATTAGTCATC
GCTATTACCATGGTGATGCGGTTTTGGCAGTACACCAATGGGCGTGGATAGCGGTTTGACTCACGGGGAT
TTCCAAGTCTCCACCCCATTGACGTCAATGGGAGTTTGTTTTGGCACCAAAATCAACGGGACTTTCCAAA
ATGTCGTAATAACCCCGCCCCGTTGACGCAAATGGGCGGTAGGCGTGTACGGTGGGAGGTCTATATAAGC
AGAGCTCGTTTAGTGAACCGTCAGAATTTTGTAATACGACTCACTATAGGGCGGCCGGGAATTCGTCGAC
TGGATCCATGGAAACTGATCTCAATTCCCAGGACAGAAAGGACCTGGACAAGTTTATTAAATTTTTTGCC
CTCAAGACTGTCCAAGTGATTGTCCAGGCTCGGCTTGGTGAAAAGATTTGCACTCGTTCATCATCTTCTC
CAACGGGTTCAGATTGGTTCAACTTAGCAATCAAAGACATCCCAGAGGTTACACATGAAGCAAAGAAGGC
ACTGGCAGGACAGCTGCCTGCAGTCGGGAGGTCCATGTGTGTGGAGATTTCACTTAAGACTTCTGAGGGA
GATTCCATGGAGCTGGAAATATGGTGTCTTGAAATGAATGAAAAGTGTGATAAAGAAATCAAAGTTTCCT
ACACGGTGTACAACAGACTGTCATTGCTGCTGAAGTCCCTTCTTGCTATAACTAGGGTGACACCAGCCTA
TAGGCTCTCCAGGAAACAAGGGCATGAATATGTCATATTATACAGGATATATTTTGGAGAAGTTCAGCTG
AGTGGCTTAGGAGAAGGCTTCCAGACAGTTCGTGTTGGGACAGTGGGCACCCCTGTGGGCACCATCACTC
TTTCTTGTGCTTACAGAATTAACTTGGCATTCATGTCTACCAGGCAATTTGAGAGGACCCCACCTATCAT
GGGGATTATTATTGATCACTTTGTGGACCGTCCCTATCCCAGCTCCTCTCCCATGCACCCCTGCAATTAC
AGAACTGCTGGTGAGGACACTGGAGTAATATACCCGTCTGTAGAAGACTCTCAAGAAGTGTGTACCACCT
CTTTTTCCACCTCCCCACCATCCCAGCTCTCAAGCTCTCGCCTTTCCTATCAGCCTGCTGCCCTGGGCGT
TGGATCAGCTGACCTGGCTTATCCAGTAGTGTTTGCTGCTGGCTTAAATGCTACACACCCTCACCAGCTG
ATGGTTCCTGGGAAGGAAGGTGGGGTACCCCTTGCTCCCAACCAGCCTGTCCATGGTACCCAGGCTGACC
AGGAGAGACTGGCAACCTGCACCCCTTCTGACAGAACCCACTGTGCTGCCACACCCTCCAGTAGTGAGGA
TACTGAAACCGTATCAAACAGCAGTGAGGGACGGGCCTCCCCTCACGATGTCTTGGAGACCATCTTTGTC
CGAAAAGTGGGGGCTTTTGTCAACAAACCCATTAACCAGGTGACCCTGACGAGTTTGGATATACCCTTTG
CCATGTTTGCTCCCAAGAATTTGGAGCTGGAGGATACCGATCCAATGGTGAATCCTCCAGATTCCCCAGA
GACTGAATCTCCTCTCCAGGGCAGCCTGCACTCAGATGGCTCCAGCGGGGGCAGCAGTGGCAATACCCAT
GATGACTTTGTTATGATAGACTTTAAACCAGCTTTTTCTAAAGATGACATTCTTCCGATGGACCTGGGGA
CCTTCTATCGGGAGTTTCAGAACCCACCTCAGCTGAGCAGCCTCTCCATAGATATTGGAGCACAGTCCAT
GGCTGAAGACTTGGACTCATTACCAGAGAAGCTGGCTGTGCATGAGAAGAATGTCCGCGAGTTTGATGCC
TTTGTGGAAACCCTGCAGTAAGCTAGCGGACCGACGCGTACGCGGCCGCTCGATTACAAGGATGACGACG
ATAAGGTTTAAACCTAGGCGTAGCGGCCGCAAATTCCGCCCCTCTCCCTCCCCCCCCCCTAACGTTACTG
GCCGAAGCCGCTTGGAATAAGGCCGGTGTGCGTTTGTCTATATGTTATTTTCCACCATATTGCCGTCTTT
TGGCAATGTGAGGGCCCGGAAACCTGGCCCTGTCTTCTTGACGAGCATTCCTAGGGGTCTTTCCCCTCTC
GCCAAAGGAATGCAAGGTCTGTTGAATGTCGTGAAGGAAGCAGTTCCTCTGGAAGCTTCTTGAAGACAAA
CAACGTCTGTAGCGACCCTTTGCAGGCAGCGGAACCCCCCACCTGGCGACAGGTGCCTCTGCGGCCAAAA
GCCACGTGTATAAGATACACCTGCAAAGGCGGCACAACCCCAGTGCCACGTTGTGAGTTGGATAGTTGTG
GAAAGAGTCAAATGGCTCTCCTCAAGCGTATTCAACAAGGGGCTGAAGGATGCCCAGAAGGTACCCCATT
GTATGGGATCTGATCTGGGGCCTCGGTGCACATGCTTTACATGTGTTTAGTCGAGGTTAAAAAAACGTCT
AGGCCCCCCGAACCACGGGGACGTGGTTTTCCTTTGAAAAACACGATGATAATATGACCGAGTACAAGCC
CACGGTGCGCCTCGCCACCCGCGACGACGTCCCCCGGGCAGTACGCACCCTCGCCGCCGCGTTCGCCGAC
TACCCCGCCACGCGCCACACCGTCGATCCAGACCGCCACATCGAGCGGGTCACCGAGCTGCAAGAACTCT
TCCTCACGCGCGTCGGGCTCGACATCGGCAAGGTGTGGGTCGCGGACGACGGCGCCGCGGTGGCGGTCTG
GACCACGCCGGAGAGCGTCGAAGCGGGGGCGGTGTTCGCCGAGATCGGCCCGCGCATGGCCGAGTTGAGC
GGTTCCCGGCTGGCCGCGCAGCAACAGATGGAAGGCCTCCTGGCGCCGCACCGGCCCAAGGAGCCCGCGT
GGTTCCTGGCCACCGTCGGCGTCTCGCCCGACCACCAGGGCAAGGGTCTGGGCAGCGCCGTCGTGCTCCC
CGGAGTGGAGGCGGCCGAGCGCGCCGGGGTGCCCGCCTTCCTGGAGACCTCCGCGCCCCGCAACCTCCCC
TTCTACGAGCGGCTCGGCTTCACCGTCACCGCCGACGTCGAGGTGCCCGAAGGACCGCGCACCTGGTGCA
TGACCCGCAAGCCCGGTGCCTGAACATGTTTAAGGGTTCCGGTTCCACTAGGTACAATTCGATATCAAGC
TTATCGATAATCAACCTCTGGATTACAAAATTTGTGAAAGATTGACTGGTATTCTTAACTATGTTGCTCC
TTTTACGCTATGTGGATACGCTGCTTTAATGCCTTTGTATCATGCTATTGCTTCCCGTATGGCTTTCATT
TTCTCCTCCTTGTATAAATCCTGGTTGCTGTCTCTTTATGAGGAGTTGTGGCCCGTTGTCAGGCAACGTG
GCGTGGTGTGCACTGTGTTTGCTGACGCAACCCCCACTGGTTGGGGCATTGCCACCACCTGTCAGCTCCT
TTCCGGGACTTTCGCTTTCCCCCTCCCTATTGCCACGGCGGAACTCATCGCCGCCTGCCTTGCCCGCTGC
TGGACAGGGGCTCGGCTGTTGGGCACTGACAATTCCGTGGTGTTGTCGGGGAAATCATCGTCCTTTCCTT
GGCTGCTCGCCTGTGTTGCCACCTGGATTCTGCGCGGGACGTCCTTCTGCTACGTCCCTTCGGCCCTCAA
TCCAGCGGACCTTCCTTCCCGCGGCCTGCTGCCGGCTCTGCGGCCTCTTCCGCGTCTTCGCCTTCGCCCT
CAGACGAGTCGGATCTCCCTTTGGGCCGCCTCCCCGCATCGATACCGTCGACCTCGATCGAGACCTAGAA
AAACATGGAGCAATCACAAGTAGCAATACAGCAGCTACCAATGCTGATTGTGCCTGGCTAGAAGCACAAG
AGGAGGAGGAGGTGGGTTTTCCAGTCACACCTCAGGTACCTTTAAGACCAATGACTTACAAGGCAGCTGT
AGATCTTAGCCACTTTTTAAAAGAAAAGGGGGGACTGGAAGGGCTAATTCACTCCCAACGAAGACAAGAT
ATCCTTGATCTGTGGATCTACCACACACAAGGCTACTTCCCTGATTGGCAGAACTACACACCAGGGCCAG
GGATCAGATATCCACTGACCTTTGGATGGTGCTACAAGCTAGTACCAGTTGAGCAAGAGAAGGTAGAAGA
AGCCAATGAAGGAGAGAACACCCGCTTGTTACACCCTGTGAGCCTGCATGGGATGGATGACCCGGAGAGA
GAAGTATTAGAGTGGAGGTTTGACAGCCGCCTAGCATTTCATCACATGGCCCGAGAGCTGCATCCGGACT
GTACTGGGTCTCTCTGGTTAGACCAGATCTGAGCCTGGGAGCTCTCTGGCTAACTAGGGAACCCACTGCT
TAAGCCTCAATAAAGCTTGCCTTGAGTGCTTCAAGTAGTGTGTGCCCGTCTGTTGTGTGACTCTGGTAAC
TAGAGATCCCTCAGACCCTTTTAGTCAGTGTGGAAAATCTCTAGCAGCATGTGAGCAAAAGGCCAGCAAA
AGGCCAGGAACCGTAAAAAGGCCGCGTTGCTGGCGTTTTTCCATAGGCTCCGCCCCCCTGACGAGCATCA
CAAAAATCGACGCTCAAGTCAGAGGTGGCGAAACCCGACAGGACTATAAAGATACCAGGCGTTTCCCCCT
GGAAGCTCCCTCGTGCGCTCTCCTGTTCCGACCCTGCCGCTTACCGGATACCTGTCCGCCTTTCTCCCTT
CGGGAAGCGTGGCGCTTTCTCATAGCTCACGCTGTAGGTATCTCAGTTCGGTGTAGGTCGTTCGCTCCAA
GCTGGGCTGTGTGCACGAACCCCCCGTTCAGCCCGACCGCTGCGCCTTATCCGGTAACTATCGTCTTGAG
TCCAACCCGGTAAGACACGACTTATCGCCACTGGCAGCAGCCACTGGTAACAGGATTAGCAGAGCGAGGT
ATGTAGGCGGTGCTACAGAGTTCTTGAAGTGGTGGCCTAACTACGGCTACACTAGAAGAACAGTATTTGG
TATCTGCGCTCTGCTGAAGCCAGTTACCTTCGGAAAAAGAGTTGGTAGCTCTTGATCCGGCAAACAAACC
ACCGCTGGTAGCGGTGGTTTTTTTGTTTGCAAGCAGCAGATTACGCGCAGAAAAAAAGGATCTCAAGAAG
ATCCTTTGATCTTTTCTACGGGGTCTGACGCTCAGTGGAACGAAAACTCACGTTAAGGGATTTTGGTCAT
GATTACCAATGCTTAATCAGTGAGGCACCTATCTCAGCGATCTGTCTATTTCGTTCATCCATAGTTGCCT
GACTCCCCGTCGTGTAGATAACTACGATACGGGAGGGCTTACCATCTGGCCCCAGTGCTGCAATGATACC
GCGAGACCCACGCTCACCGGCTCCAGATTTATCAGCAATAAACCAGCCAGCCGGAAGGGCCGAGCGCAGA
AGTGGTCCTGCAACTTTATCCGCCTCCATCCAGTCTATTAATTGTTGCCGGGAAGCTAGAGTAAGTAGTT
CGCCAGTTAATAGTTTGCGCAACGTTGTTGCCATTGCTACAGGCATCGTGGTGTCACGCTCGTCGTTTGG
TATGGCTTCATTCAGCTCCGGTTCCCAACGATCAAGGCGAGTTACATGATCCCCCATGTTGTGCAAAAAA
GCGGTTAGCTCCTTCGGTCCTCCGATCGTTGTCAGAAGTAAGTTGGCCGCAGTGTTATCACTCATGGTTA
TGGCAGCACTGCATAATTCTCTTACTGTCATGCCATCCGTAAGATGCTTTTCTGTGACTGGTGAGTACTC
AACCAAGTCATTCTGAGAATAGTGTATGCGGCGACCGAGTTGCTCTTGCCCGGCGTCAATACGGGATAAT
ACCGCGCCACATAGCAGAACTTTAAAAGTGCTCATCATTGGAAAACGTTCTTCGGGGCGAAAACTCTCAA
GGATCTTACCGCTGTTGAGATCCAGTTCGATGTAACCCACTCGTGCACCCAACTGATCTTCAGCATCTTT
TACTTTCACCAGCGTTTCTGGGTGAGCAAAAACAGGAAGGCAAAATGCCGCAAAAAAGGGAATAAGGGCG
ACACGGAAATGTTGAATACTCATACTCTTCCTTTTTCAATATTATTGAAGCATTTATCAGGGTTATTGTC
TCATGAGCGGATACATATTTGAATGTATTTAGAAAAATAAACAAATAGGGGTTCCGCGCACATTTCCCCG
AAAAGTGCCACCTGAC
